Addgene plasmid #139372: Turquoise1-78-Venus
Purpose: FRET Standard
Depositing lab: Richard Day. Depositing organization: Indiana University School of Medicine, Indianapolis.
Backbone
  Vector backbone: pEGFP
  Backbone manufacturer: Clontech
  Vector type: Mammalian Expression
  Selectable markers: Neomycin (select with G418)
Growth in bacteria
  Bacterial resistance: Kanamycin, 50 μg/mL
  Growth temperature: 37°C
  Growth strain: DH5alpha
  Copy number: High Copy
Gene/Insert
  Gene/Insert name: Turquoise1 78AA Venus
  Species: Synthetic
  Cloning method: Restriction Enzyme; 5′ cloning site BglII (unknown if destroyed); 3′ cloning site BglII (unknown if destroyed)
  Sequencing primers: 5′ CMV forward; 3′ CTC TAC AAA TGT GGT ATG G
Terms and licenses: Academic/Nonprofit Terms; Industry Terms: Not Available to Industry
Depositor comments: Turquoise -5-Venus was the base plasmid and a 78 AA linker was added. This is a low FRET efficiency standard. Jameson, D.M. (2016) Perspectives on Fluorescence : a Tribute to Gregorio Weber. In Springer Series on Fluorescence, Methods and Applications, , pp. 143-161.
How to cite: Turquoise1-78-Venus was a gift from Richard Day (Addgene plasmid # 139372 ; http://n2t.net/addgene:139372 ; RRID:Addgene_139372)
