[The description below was written by a language model from this plasmid's Addgene catalogue record and pLannotate feature annotations shown in this document.]
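Description:
Turquoise1-78-Venus is a mammalian expression plasmid built on the Clontech pEGFP backbone that encodes a single-chain donor–acceptor fusion used as a FRET standard. The human cytomegalovirus immediate early enhancer and promoter drive an open reading frame in which the cyan fluorescent protein mTurquoise (donor) is joined to the yellow fluorescent protein Venus (acceptor; annotated as the monomeric A206K form) by a 78-amino-acid linker, with an SV40 polyadenylation signal terminating the transcript. According to the depositor, the construct was derived from a Turquoise-5-Venus base plasmid by inserting the longer linker, apparently at a BglII site. The depositor's sequence annotation shows the linker to be a flexible, repetitive spacer. Because the long tether increases the average separation of the two fluorophores while keeping them at a fixed 1:1 stoichiometry, the fusion serves as a low FRET efficiency reference.

The backbone carries the usual pEGFP-family maintenance elements. A high-copy ColE1/pUC-type origin supports replication in E. coli, and an f1 origin is also present. A single Tn5 aminoglycoside phosphotransferase gene (NeoR/KanR) sits downstream of tandem bacterial (bla) and SV40 early promoters and is followed by the HSV TK polyadenylation signal, so it confers kanamycin resistance in bacteria and G418 resistance in mammalian cells. Short matches to SV40 large T antigen, ble and the bGH poly(A) signal are small annotated fragments rather than functional units. The depositor and repository-sequenced records differ by only a few nucleotides in length and show the same feature layout. The plasmid is typically used alongside shorter-linker fusions to calibrate and validate FRET measurements in live-cell microscopy.
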