Features (pLannotate 1.2.2; 14 found; start..end, strand, type, name):
     61..364     +  enhancer       CMV enhancer: human cytomegalovirus immediate early enhancer
    365..568     +  promoter       CMV promoter: human cytomegalovirus (CMV) immediate early promoter
    613..1329    +  CDS            mTurquoise: mTurquoise is a basic (constitutively fluorescent) cyan fluorescent protein published in 2010, derived from Aequorea victoria. It has low acid sensitivity.
   1565..2283    +  CDS            mVenus (fragment): Venus YFP with monomerizing A206K mutation (Nagai et al., 2002; Kremers et al., 2006) mammalian codon-optimized
   2306..2390    +  CDS            large T antigen (fragment): large T antigen from SV40 (simian virus 40)
   2413..2534    +  polyA_signal   SV40 poly(A) signal: SV40 polyadenylation signal
   2568..2996    -  rep_origin     f1 ori (sequence partly withheld): f1 bacteriophage origin of replication; arrow indicates direction of (+) strand synthesis
   3023..3127    +  promoter       AmpR promoter: bla
   3129..3486    +  promoter       SV40 promoter: SV40 enhancer and early promoter
   3521..4315    +  CDS            NeoR/KanR: aminoglycoside phosphotransferase from Tn5; aph(3')-II (or nptII); confers resistance to neomycin, kanamycin, and G418 (Geneticin®)
   4336..4488    +  CDS            ble (fragment): BLE_KLEPN - Experimental evidence at protein level: Swiss-Prot protein existence level 1. Binding protein with a strong affinity to the bleomycin family of antibiotics. Binds to CL990; an antimitotic-antibiotic compound. From Klebsiella pneumoniae.
   4547..4594    +  polyA_signal   HSV TK poly(A) signal: herpes simplex virus thymidine kinase polyadenylation signal (Cole and Stacy, 1985)
   4685..4701    -  polyA_signal   bGH poly(A) signal (fragment): bovine growth hormone polyadenylation signal
   4923..5511    +  rep_origin     ori: high-copy-number ColE1/pMB1/pBR322/pUC origin of replication
>Addgene plasmid #139372 | Turquoise1-78-Venus | depositor full sequence | sequence record 269669 | Turquoise 613...1329, 78 AA linker; "SGLRSENLYFQGPREF PGGTGSGRGSENLYFQGPREFPGGTGSGRGSENLYFQGPREFPGGTGSGRGSGTGTAGPVAT". Venus st
TAGTTATTAATAGTAATCAATTACGGGGTCATTAGTTCATAGCCCATATATGGAGTTCCGCGTTACATAA
CTTACGGTAAATGGCCCGCCTGGCTGACCGCCCAACGACCCCCGCCCATTGACGTCAATAATGACGTATG
TTCCCATAGTAACGCCAATAGGGACTTTCCATTGACGTCAATGGGTGGAGTATTTACGGTAAACTGCCCA
CTTGGCAGTACATCAAGTGTATCATATGCCAAGTACGCCCCCTATTGACGTCAATGACGGTAAATGGCCC
GCCTGGCATTATGCCCAGTACATGACCTTATGGGACTTTCCTACTTGGCAGTACATCTACGTATTAGTCA
TCGCTATTACCATGGTGATGCGGTTTTGGCAGTACATCAATGGGCGTGGATAGCGGTTTGACTCACGGGG
ATTTCCAAGTCTCCACCCCATTGACGTCAATGGGAGTTTGTTTTGGCACCAAAATCAACGGGACTTTCCA
AAATGTCGTAACAACTCCGCCCCATTGACGCAAATGGGCGGTAGGCGTGTACGGTGGGAGGTCTATATAA
GCAGAGCTGGTTTAGTGAACCGTCAGATCCGCTAGCGCTACCGGTCGCCACCATGGTGAGCAAGGGCGAG
GAGCTGTTCACCGGGGTGGTGCCCATCCTGGTCGAGCTGGACGGCGACGTAAACGGCCACAAGTTCAGCG
TGTCCGGCGAGGGCGAGGGCGATGCCACCTACGGCAAGCTGACCCTGAAGTTCATCTGCACCACCGGCAA
GCTGCCCGTGCCCTGGCCCACCCTCGTGACCACCCTGTCCTGGGGCGTGCAGTGCTTCGCCCGCTACCCC
GACCACATGAAGCAGCACGACTTCTTCAAGTCCGCCATGCCCGAAGGCTACGTCCAGGAGCGCACCATCT
TCTTCAAGGACGACGGCAACTACAAGACCCGCGCCGAGGTGAAGTTCGAGGGCGACACCCTGGTGAACCG
CATCGAGCTGAAGGGCATCGACTTCAAGGAGGACGGCAACATCCTGGGGCACAAGCTGGAGTACAACTAC
ATCAGCGACAACGTCTATATCACCGCCGACAAGCAGAAGAACGGCATCAAGGCCAACTTCAAGATCCGCC
ACAACATCGAGGACGGCGGCGTGCAGCTCGCCGACCACTACCAGCAGAACACCCCCATCGGCGACGGCCC
CGTGCTGCTGCCCGACAACCACTACCTGAGCACCCAGTCCAAGCTGAGCAAAGACCCCAACGAGAAGCGC
GATCACATGGTCCTGCTGGAGTTCGTGACCGCCGCCGGGATCACTCTCGGCATGGACGAGCTGTACAAGT
CCGGACTCAGATCTGAGAACCTGTACTTCCAGGGCCCGCGGGAATTCCCCGGGGGTACCGGGTCCGGAAG
AGGATCTGAGAACCTGTACTTCCAGGGCCCGCGGGAATTCCCCGGGGGTACCGGGTCCGGAAGAGGATCT
GAGAACCTGTACTTCCAGGGCCCGCGGGAATTCCCCGGGGGTACCGGGTCCGGAAGAGGATCCGGGACCG
GTACCGCTGGACCGGTCGCCACCGTGGTGAGCAAGGGCGAGGAGCTGTTCACCGGGGTGGTGCCCATCCT
GGTCGAGCTGGACGGCGACGTAAACGGCCACAAGTTCAGCGTGTCCGGCGAGGGCGAGGGCGATGCCACC
TACGGCAAGCTGACCCTGAAGCTCATCTGCACCACCGGCAAGCTGCCCGTGCCCTGGCCCACCCTCGTGA
CCACCCTGGGCTACGGCCTGCAGTGCTTCGCCCGCTACCCCGACCACATGAAGCAGCACGACTTCTTCAA
GTCCGCCATGCCCGAAGGCTACGTCCAGGAGCGCACCATCTTCTTCAAGGACGACGGCAACTACAAGACC
CGCGCCGAGGTGAAGTTCGAGGGCGACACCCTGGTGAACCGCATCGAGCTGAAGGGCATCGACTTCAAGG
AGGACGGCAACATCCTGGGGCACAAGCTGGAGTACAACTACAACAGCCACAACGTCTATATCACCGCCGA
CAAGCAGAAGAACGGCATCAAGGCCAACTTCAAGATCCGCCACAACATCGAGGACGGCGGCGTGCAGCTC
GCCGACCACTACCAGCAGAACACCCCCATCGGCGACGGCCCCGTGCTGCTGCCCGACAACCACTACCTGA
GCTACCAGTCCAAACTGAGCAAAGACCCCAACGAGAAGCGCGATCACATGGTCCTGCTGGAGTTCGTGAC
CGCCGCCGGGATCACTCTCGGCATGGACGAGCTGTACAAGTAAAGCGGCCGCGACTCTAGATAACTGATC
ATAATCAGCCATACCACATTTGTAGAGGTTTTACTTGCTTTAAAAAACCTCCCACACCTCCCCCTGAACC
TGAAACATAAAATGAATGCAATTGTTGTTGTTAACTTGTTTATTGCAGCTTATAATGGTTACAAATAAAG
CAATAGCATCACAAATTTCACAAATAAAGCATTTTTTTCACTGCATTCTAGTTGTGGTTTGTCCAAACTC
ATCAATGTATCTTAAGGCGTAAATTGTAAGCGTTAATATTTTGTTAAAATTCGCGTTAAATTTTTGTTAA
ATCAGCTCATTTTTTAACCAATAGGCCGAAATCGGCAAAATCCCTTATAAATCAAAAGAATAGACCGAGA
TAGGGT
[37 nt withheld, positions 2667-2703]
AAAGAACGTGGACTCCAACGTCAAAGG
[49 nt withheld, positions 2731-2779]
T
[91 nt withheld, positions 2781-2871]
G
[124 nt withheld, positions 2873-2996]
CAGGTGGCACTTTTCGGGGAAATGTGCGCGGAACCCCTATTTGTTTATTTTTCTAAATACATTCAAATAT
GTATCCGCTCATGAGACAATAACCCTGATAAATGCTTCAATAATATTGAAAAAGGAAGAGTCCTGAGGCG
GAAAGAACCAGCTGTGGAATGTGTGTCAGTTAGGGTGTGGAAAGTCCCCAGGCTCCCCAGCAGGCAGAAG
TATGCAAAGCATGCATCTCAATTAGTCAGCAACCAGGTGTGGAAAGTCCCCAGGCTCCCCAGCAGGCAGA
AGTATGCAAAGCATGCATCTCAATTAGTCAGCAACCATAGTCCCGCCCCTAACTCCGCCCATCCCGCCCC
TAACTCCGCCCAGTTCCGCCCATTCTCCGCCCCATGGCTGACTAATTTTTTTTATTTATGCAGAGGCCGA
GGCCGCCTCGGCCTCTGAGCTATTCCAGAAGTAGTGAGGAGGCTTTTTTGGAGGCCTAGGCTTTTGCAAA
GATCGATCAAGAGACAGGATGAGGATCGTTTCGCATGATTGAACAAGATGGATTGCACGCAGGTTCTCCG
GCCGCTTGGGTGGAGAGGCTATTCGGCTATGACTGGGCACAACAGACAATCGGCTGCTCTGATGCCGCCG
TGTTCCGGCTGTCAGCGCAGGGGCGCCCGGTTCTTTTTGTCAAGACCGACCTGTCCGGTGCCCTGAATGA
ACTGCAAGACGAGGCAGCGCGGCTATCGTGGCTGGCCACGACGGGCGTTCCTTGCGCAGCTGTGCTCGAC
GTTGTCACTGAAGCGGGAAGGGACTGGCTGCTATTGGGCGAAGTGCCGGGGCAGGATCTCCTGTCATCTC
ACCTTGCTCCTGCCGAGAAAGTATCCATCATGGCTGATGCAATGCGGCGGCTGCATACGCTTGATCCGGC
TACCTGCCCATTCGACCACCAAGCGAAACATCGCATCGAGCGAGCACGTACTCGGATGGAAGCCGGTCTT
GTCGATCAGGATGATCTGGACGAAGAGCATCAGGGGCTCGCGCCAGCCGAACTGTTCGCCAGGCTCAAGG
CGAGCATGCCCGACGGCGAGGATCTCGTCGTGACCCATGGCGATGCCTGCTTGCCGAATATCATGGTGGA
AAATGGCCGCTTTTCTGGATTCATCGACTGTGGCCGGCTGGGTGTGGCGGACCGCTATCAGGACATAGCG
TTGGCTACCCGTGATATTGCTGAAGAGCTTGGCGGCGAATGGGCTGACCGCTTCCTCGTGCTTTACGGTA
TCGCCGCTCCCGATTCGCAGCGCATCGCCTTCTATCGCCTTCTTGACGAGTTCTTCTGAGCGGGACTCTG
GGGTTCGAAATGACCGACCAAGCGACGCCCAACCTGCCATCACGAGATTTCGATTCCACCGCCGCCTTCT
ATGAAAGGTTGGGCTTCGGAATCGTTTTCCGGGACGCCGGCTGGATGATCCTCCAGCGCGGGGATCTCAT
GCTGGAGTTCTTCGCCCACCCTAGGGGGAGGCTAACTGAAACACGGAAGGAGACAATACCGGAAGGAACC
CGCGCTATGACGGCAATAAAAAGACAGAATAAAACGCACGGTGTTGGGTCGTTTGTTCATAAACGCGGGG
TTCGGTCCCAGGGCTGGCACTCTGTCGATACCCCACCGAGACCCCATTGGGGCCAATACGCCCGCGTTTC
TTCCTTTTCCCCACCCCACCCCCCAAGTTCGGGTGAAGGCCCAGGGCTCGCAGCCAACGTCGGGGCGGCA
GGCCCTGCCATAGCCTCAGGTTACTCATATATACTTTAGATTGATTTAAAACTTCATTTTTAATTTAAAA
GGATCTAGGTGAAGATCCTTTTTGATAATCTCATGACCAAAATCCCTTAACGTGAGTTTTCGTTCCACTG
AGCGTCAGACCCCGTAGAAAAGATCAAAGGATCTTCTTGAGATCCTTTTTTTCTGCGCGTAATCTGCTGC
TTGCAAACAAAAAAACCACCGCTACCAGCGGTGGTTTGTTTGCCGGATCAAGAGCTACCAACTCTTTTTC
CGAAGGTAACTGGCTTCAGCAGAGCGCAGATACCAAATACTGTCCTTCTAGTGTAGCCGTAGTTAGGCCA
CCACTTCAAGAACTCTGTAGCACCGCCTACATACCTCGCTCTGCTAATCCTGTTACCAGTGGCTGCTGCC
AGTGGCGATAAGTCGTGTCTTACCGGGTTGGACTCAAGACGATAGTTACCGGATAAGGCGCAGCGGTCGG
GCTGAACGGGGGGTTCGTGCACACAGCCCAGCTTGGAGCGAACGACCTACACCGAACTGAGATACCTACA
GCGTGAGCTATGAGAAAGCGCCACGCTTCCCGAAGGGAGAAAGGCGGACAGGTATCCGGTAAGCGGCAGG
GTCGGAACAGGAGAGCGCACGAGGGAGCTTCCAGGGGGAAACGCCTGGTATCTTTATAGTCCTGTCGGGT
TTCGCCACCTCTGACTTGAGCGTCGATTTTTGTGATGCTCGTCAGGGGGGCGGAGCCTATGGAAAAACGC
CAGCAACGCGGCCTTTTTACGGTTCCTGGCCTTTTGCTGGCCTTTTGCTCACATGTTCTTTCCTGCGTTA
TCCCCTGATTCTGTGGATAACCGTATTACCGCCATGCAT
