Features (pLannotate 1.2.2; 14 found; start..end, strand, type, name):
     65..368     +  enhancer       CMV enhancer: human cytomegalovirus immediate early enhancer
    369..572     +  promoter       CMV promoter: human cytomegalovirus (CMV) immediate early promoter
    617..1333    +  CDS            mTurquoise: mTurquoise is a basic (constitutively fluorescent) cyan fluorescent protein published in 2010, derived from Aequorea victoria. It has low acid sensitivity.
   1569..2287    +  CDS            mVenus (fragment): Venus YFP with monomerizing A206K mutation (Nagai et al., 2002; Kremers et al., 2006) mammalian codon-optimized
   2304..2387    +  CDS            large T antigen (fragment): large T antigen from SV40 (simian virus 40)
   2410..2531    +  polyA_signal   SV40 poly(A) signal: SV40 polyadenylation signal
   2565..2993    -  rep_origin     f1 ori (sequence partly withheld): f1 bacteriophage origin of replication; arrow indicates direction of (+) strand synthesis
   3020..3124    +  promoter       AmpR promoter: bla
   3126..3483    +  promoter       SV40 promoter: SV40 enhancer and early promoter
   3518..4312    +  CDS            NeoR/KanR: aminoglycoside phosphotransferase from Tn5; aph(3')-II (or nptII); confers resistance to neomycin, kanamycin, and G418 (Geneticin®)
   4333..4485    +  CDS            ble (fragment): BLE_KLEPN - Experimental evidence at protein level: Swiss-Prot protein existence level 1. Binding protein with a strong affinity to the bleomycin family of antibiotics. Binds to CL990; an antimitotic-antibiotic compound. From Klebsiella pneumoniae.
   4544..4591    +  polyA_signal   HSV TK poly(A) signal: herpes simplex virus thymidine kinase polyadenylation signal (Cole and Stacy, 1985)
   4682..4698    -  polyA_signal   bGH poly(A) signal (fragment): bovine growth hormone polyadenylation signal
   4920..5508    +  rep_origin     ori: high-copy-number ColE1/pMB1/pBR322/pUC origin of replication
>Addgene plasmid #139372 | Turquoise1-78-Venus | addgene full sequence | sequence record 292558 | Addgene NGS Result
GCATTAGTTATTAATAGTAATCAATTACGGGGTCATTAGTTCATAGCCCATATATGGAGTTCCGCGTTAC
ATAACTTACGGTAAATGGCCCGCCTGGCTGACCGCCCAACGACCCCCGCCCATTGACGTCAATAATGACG
TATGTTCCCATAGTAACGCCAATAGGGACTTTCCATTGACGTCAATGGGTGGAGTATTTACGGTAAACTG
CCCACTTGGCAGTACATCAAGTGTATCATATGCCAAGTACGCCCCCTATTGACGTCAATGACGGTAAATG
GCCCGCCTGGCATTATGCCCAGTACATGACCTTATGGGACTTTCCTACTTGGCAGTACATCTACGTATTA
GTCATCGCTATTACCATGGTGATGCGGTTTTGGCAGTACATCAATGGGCGTGGATAGCGGTTTGACTCAC
GGGGATTTCCAAGTCTCCACCCCATTGACGTCAATGGGAGTTTGTTTTGGCACCAAAATCAACGGGACTT
TCCAAAATGTCGTAACAACTCCGCCCCATTGACGCAAATGGGCGGTAGGCGTGTACGGTGGGAGGTCTAT
ATAAGCAGAGCTGGTTTAGTGAACCGTCAGATCCGCTAGCGCTACCGGTCGCCACCATGGTGAGCAAGGG
CGAGGAGCTGTTCACCGGGGTGGTGCCCATCCTGGTCGAGCTGGACGGCGACGTAAACGGCCACAAGTTC
AGCGTGTCCGGCGAGGGCGAGGGCGATGCCACCTACGGCAAGCTGACCCTGAAGTTCATCTGCACCACCG
GCAAGCTGCCCGTGCCCTGGCCCACCCTCGTGACCACCCTGTCCTGGGGCGTGCAGTGCTTCGCCCGCTA
CCCCGACCACATGAAGCAGCACGACTTCTTCAAGTCCGCCATGCCCGAAGGCTACGTCCAGGAGCGCACC
ATCTTCTTCAAGGACGACGGCAACTACAAGACCCGCGCCGAGGTGAAGTTCGAGGGCGACACCCTGGTGA
ACCGCATCGAGCTGAAGGGCATCGACTTCAAGGAGGACGGCAACATCCTGGGGCACAAGCTGGAGTACAA
CTACATCAGCGACAACGTCTATATCACCGCCGACAAGCAGAAGAACGGCATCAAGGCCAACTTCAAGATC
CGCCACAACATCGAGGACGGCGGCGTGCAGCTCGCCGACCACTACCAGCAGAACACCCCCATCGGCGACG
GCCCCGTGCTGCTGCCCGACAACCACTACCTGAGCACCCAGTCCAAGCTGAGCAAAGACCCCAACGAGAA
GCGCGATCACATGGTCCTGCTGGAGTTCGTGACCGCCGCCGGGATCACTCTCGGCATGGACGAGCTGTAC
AAGTCCGGACTCAGATCTGAGAACCTGTACTTCCAGGGCCCGCGGGAATTCCCCGGGGGTACCGGGTCCG
GAAGAGGATCTGAGAACCTGTACTTCCAGGGCCCGCGGGAATTCCCCGGGGGTACCGGGTCCGGAAGAGG
ATCTGAGAACCTGTACTTCCAGGGCCCGCGGGAATTCCCCGGGGGTACCGGGTCCGGAAGAGGATCCGGG
ACCGGTACCGCTGGACCGGTCGCCACCGTGGTGAGCAAGGGCGAGGAGCTGTTCACCGGGGTGGTGCCCA
TCCTGGTCGAGCTGGACGGCGACGTAAACGGCCACAAGTTCAGCGTGTCCGGCGAGGGCGAGGGCGATGC
CACCTACGGCAAGCTGACCCTGAAGCTCATCTGCACCACCGGCAAGCTGCCCGTGCCCTGGCCCACCCTC
GTGACCACCCTCGGCTACGGCCTGCAGTGCTTCGCCCGCTACCCCGACCACATGAAGCAGCACGACTTCT
TCAAGTCCGCCATGCCCGAAGGCTACGTCCAGGAGCGCACCATCTTCTTCAAGGACGACGGCAACTACAA
GACCCGCGCCGAGGTGAAGTTCGAGGGCGACACCCTGGTGAACCGCATCGAGCTGAAGGGCATCGACTTC
AAGGAGGACGGCAACATCCTGGGGCACAAGCTGGAGTACAACTACAACAGCCACAACGTCTATATCACCG
CCGACAAGCAGAAGAACGGCATCAAGGCCAACTTCAAGATCCGCCACAACATCGAGGACGGCGGCGTGCA
GCTCGCCGACCACTACCAGCAGAACACCCCCATCGGCGACGGCCCCGTGCTGCTGCCCGACAACCACTAC
CTGAGCTACCAGTCCAAGCTGAGCAAAGACCCCAACGAGAAGCGCGATCACATGGTCCTGCTGGAGTTCG
TGACCGCCGCCGGGATCACTCTCGGCATGGACGAGCTGTACAAGTAAAGCGGCCGCGACTCTAGATCATA
ATCAGCCATACCACATTTGTAGAGGTTTTACTTGCTTTAAAAAACCTCCCACACCTCCCCCTGAACCTGA
AACATAAAATGAATGCAATTGTTGTTGTTAACTTGTTTATTGCAGCTTATAATGGTTACAAATAAAGCAA
TAGCATCACAAATTTCACAAATAAAGCATTTTTTTCACTGCATTCTAGTTGTGGTTTGTCCAAACTCATC
AATGTATCTTAAGGCGTAAATTGTAAGCGTTAATATTTTGTTAAAATTCGCGTTAAATTTTTGTTAAATC
AGCTCATTTTTTAACCAATAGGCCGAAATCGGCAAAATCCCTTATAAATCAAAAGAATAGACCGAGATAG
GGT
[37 nt withheld, positions 2664-2700]
AAAGAACGTGGACTCCAACGTCAAAGG
[49 nt withheld, positions 2728-2776]
T
[91 nt withheld, positions 2778-2868]
G
[124 nt withheld, positions 2870-2993]
CAGGTGGCACTTTTCGGGGAAATGTGCGCGGAACCCCTATTTGTTTATTTTTCTAAATACATTCAAATAT
GTATCCGCTCATGAGACAATAACCCTGATAAATGCTTCAATAATATTGAAAAAGGAAGAGTCCTGAGGCG
GAAAGAACCAGCTGTGGAATGTGTGTCAGTTAGGGTGTGGAAAGTCCCCAGGCTCCCCAGCAGGCAGAAG
TATGCAAAGCATGCATCTCAATTAGTCAGCAACCAGGTGTGGAAAGTCCCCAGGCTCCCCAGCAGGCAGA
AGTATGCAAAGCATGCATCTCAATTAGTCAGCAACCATAGTCCCGCCCCTAACTCCGCCCATCCCGCCCC
TAACTCCGCCCAGTTCCGCCCATTCTCCGCCCCATGGCTGACTAATTTTTTTTATTTATGCAGAGGCCGA
GGCCGCCTCGGCCTCTGAGCTATTCCAGAAGTAGTGAGGAGGCTTTTTTGGAGGCCTAGGCTTTTGCAAA
GATCGATCAAGAGACAGGATGAGGATCGTTTCGCATGATTGAACAAGATGGATTGCACGCAGGTTCTCCG
GCCGCTTGGGTGGAGAGGCTATTCGGCTATGACTGGGCACAACAGACAATCGGCTGCTCTGATGCCGCCG
TGTTCCGGCTGTCAGCGCAGGGGCGCCCGGTTCTTTTTGTCAAGACCGACCTGTCCGGTGCCCTGAATGA
ACTGCAAGACGAGGCAGCGCGGCTATCGTGGCTGGCCACGACGGGCGTTCCTTGCGCAGCTGTGCTCGAC
GTTGTCACTGAAGCGGGAAGGGACTGGCTGCTATTGGGCGAAGTGCCGGGGCAGGATCTCCTGTCATCTC
ACCTTGCTCCTGCCGAGAAAGTATCCATCATGGCTGATGCAATGCGGCGGCTGCATACGCTTGATCCGGC
TACCTGCCCATTCGACCACCAAGCGAAACATCGCATCGAGCGAGCACGTACTCGGATGGAAGCCGGTCTT
GTCGATCAGGATGATCTGGACGAAGAGCATCAGGGGCTCGCGCCAGCCGAACTGTTCGCCAGGCTCAAGG
CGAGCATGCCCGACGGCGAGGATCTCGTCGTGACCCATGGCGATGCCTGCTTGCCGAATATCATGGTGGA
AAATGGCCGCTTTTCTGGATTCATCGACTGTGGCCGGCTGGGTGTGGCGGACCGCTATCAGGACATAGCG
TTGGCTACCCGTGATATTGCTGAAGAGCTTGGCGGCGAATGGGCTGACCGCTTCCTCGTGCTTTACGGTA
TCGCCGCTCCCGATTCGCAGCGCATCGCCTTCTATCGCCTTCTTGACGAGTTCTTCTGAGCGGGACTCTG
GGGTTCGAAATGACCGACCAAGCGACGCCCAACCTGCCATCACGAGATTTCGATTCCACCGCCGCCTTCT
ATGAAAGGTTGGGCTTCGGAATCGTTTTCCGGGACGCCGGCTGGATGATCCTCCAGCGCGGGGATCTCAT
GCTGGAGTTCTTCGCCCACCCTAGGGGGAGGCTAACTGAAACACGGAAGGAGACAATACCGGAAGGAACC
CGCGCTATGACGGCAATAAAAAGACAGAATAAAACGCACGGTGTTGGGTCGTTTGTTCATAAACGCGGGG
TTCGGTCCCAGGGCTGGCACTCTGTCGATACCCCACCGAGACCCCATTGGGGCCAATACGCCCGCGTTTC
TTCCTTTTCCCCACCCCACCCCCCAAGTTCGGGTGAAGGCCCAGGGCTCGCAGCCAACGTCGGGGCGGCA
GGCCCTGCCATAGCCTCAGGTTACTCATATATACTTTAGATTGATTTAAAACTTCATTTTTAATTTAAAA
GGATCTAGGTGAAGATCCTTTTTGATAATCTCATGACCAAAATCCCTTAACGTGAGTTTTCGTTCCACTG
AGCGTCAGACCCCGTAGAAAAGATCAAAGGATCTTCTTGAGATCCTTTTTTTCTGCGCGTAATCTGCTGC
TTGCAAACAAAAAAACCACCGCTACCAGCGGTGGTTTGTTTGCCGGATCAAGAGCTACCAACTCTTTTTC
CGAAGGTAACTGGCTTCAGCAGAGCGCAGATACCAAATACTGTTCTTCTAGTGTAGCCGTAGTTAGGCCA
CCACTTCAAGAACTCTGTAGCACCGCCTACATACCTCGCTCTGCTAATCCTGTTACCAGTGGCTGCTGCC
AGTGGCGATAAGTCGTGTCTTACCGGGTTGGACTCAAGACGATAGTTACCGGATAAGGCGCAGCGGTCGG
GCTGAACGGGGGGTTCGTGCACACAGCCCAGCTTGGAGCGAACGACCTACACCGAACTGAGATACCTACA
GCGTGAGCTATGAGAAAGCGCCACGCTTCCCGAAGGGAGAAAGGCGGACAGGTATCCGGTAAGCGGCAGG
GTCGGAACAGGAGAGCGCACGAGGGAGCTTCCAGGGGGAAACGCCTGGTATCTTTATAGTCCTGTCGGGT
TTCGCCACCTCTGACTTGAGCGTCGATTTTTGTGATGCTCGTCAGGGGGGCGGAGCCTATGGAAAAACGC
CAGCAACGCGGCCTTTTTACGGTTCCTGGCCTTTTGCTGGCCTTTTGCTCACATGTTCTTTCCTGCGTTA
TCCCCTGATTCTGTGGATAACCGTATTACCGCCAT
